>Addgene plasmid #78773 | PGEX 4T-1-PPARgamma2 | addgene partial sequence | sequence record 149535 | pGEX5 5'-GGGCTGGCAAGCCACGTTTGGTG-3'
GGATCTGGTTCCGCGTGGATCCCCGGAATTCCCGGGTCGACTCGAGATGGGTGAAACTCTGGGAGATTCT
CCTGTTGACCCAGAGCATGGTGCCTTCGCTGATGCACTGCCTATGAGCACTTCACAAGAAATTACCATGG
TTGACACAGAGATGCCATTCTGGCCCACCAACTTCGGAATCAGCTCTGTGGACCTCTCCGTGATGGAAGA
CCACTCGCATTCCTTTGACATCAAGCCCTTTACCACAGTTGATTTCTCCAGCATTTCTGCTCCACACTAT
GAAGACATTCCATTCACAAGAGCTGACCCAATGGTTGCTGATTACAAATATGACCTGAAGCTCCAAGAAT
ACCAAAGTGCGATCAAAGTAGAACCTGCATCTCCACCTTATTATTCTGAAAAGACCCAGCTCTACAACAG
GCCTCATGAAGAACCTTCTAACTCCCTCATGGCCATTGAGTGCCGAGTCTGTGGGGATAAAGCATCAGGC
TTCCACTATGGAGTTCATGCTTGTGAAGGATGCAAGGGTTTTTTCCGAAGAACCATCCGATTGAAGCTTA
TTTATGATAGGTGTGATCTTAACTGCCGGATCCACAAAAAAAGTAGAAATAAATGTCAGTACTGTCGGTT
TCAGAAGTGCCTTGCTGTGGGGATGTCTCACAATGCCATCAGGTTTGGGCGGATGCCACAGGCCGAGAAG
GAGAAGCTGTTGGCGGAGATCTCCAGTGATATCGACCAGCTGAACCCAGAGTCTGCTGATCTGCGAGCCC
TGGCAAAGCATTTGTATGACTCATACATAAAGTCCTTCCCGCTGACCAAAGCCAAGGCGAGGGCGATCT
