>Addgene plasmid #78773 | PGEX 4T-1-PPARgamma2 | addgene partial sequence | sequence record 149536 | pGEX3 5'-CCGGGAGCTGCATGTGTCAGAGG-3'
CGCGCGAGGCAGATCGTCAGTCAGTCACGATGCGGCCGCCTAATACAAGTCCTTGTAGATCTCCTGGAGC
AGGGGGTGAAGGCTCATGTCTGTCTCTGTCTTCTTGATCACATGCAGTAGCTGCACGTGCTCTGTGACGA
TCTGCCTGAGGTCTGTCATCTTCTGGAGCACCTTGGCGAACAGCTGAGAGGACTCTGGGTGATTCAGCTT
GAGCTGCAGTTCCAGGGCCTGCAGCAGGTTGTCTTGGATGTCCTCGATGGGCTTCACGTTCAACAAGCCT
GGGCGGTCTCCACTGAGAATAATGACAGCTATAAATATAGCCAAGTCACTGTCATCTAATTCCAGTGCAT
TGAACTTCACAGCAAACTCAAACTTAGGCTCCATAAAGTCACCAAAGGGCTTCCGCAGGCTTTTGAGGAA
CTCCCTGGTCATGAATCCTTGGCCCTCTGAGATGAGGACTCCATCTTTATTCATCAGGGAGGCCAGCATC
GTGTAGATGATCTCATGGACACCATACTTGAGCAGAGTCACTTGGTCATTCAAATCAAGGTTAATGAAAC
CAGGGATATTTTTGGCATACTCTGTGATCTCTTGCACGGCTTCTACGGATCGAAACTGGCACCCTTGAAA
AATTCGGATGGCCACCTCTTTGCTCTGCTCCTGCAGGGGGGTGATATGTTTGAACTTGATTTTATCTTCT
CCCATCATTAAGGAATTCATGTCGTAGATGACAAATGGTGATTTGTCCGTTGTCTTTCCTGTCAAGATCG
CCCTCGCCTTGGCTTTGGTCAGCGGGGAAG
