[The description below was written by a language model from this plasmid's Addgene catalogue record.]
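Description:
PGEX 4T-1-PPARgamma2 is a bacterial expression plasmid built on the pGEX-4T1 backbone for producing mouse PPARγ2 (listed in the record as "PPAR_2", from M. musculus) as a recombinant fusion protein in E. coli. The plasmid is maintained at high copy number and selected with ampicillin. No feature table accompanies the record, so the origin of replication and other backbone elements are not itemised. The restriction sites used to insert the coding sequence are also recorded as unknown.

Expression is driven by the tac promoter, a strong hybrid trp/lac promoter that is normally held off by the lac repressor and switched on with IPTG. The insert is placed downstream of the backbone-encoded glutathione S-transferase (GST) sequence, so PPARγ2 is made with an N-terminal GST tag. GST allows the fusion to be captured on immobilised glutathione and eluted under mild conditions. In the pGEX-4T series the linker between GST and the cloning site generally carries a thrombin recognition site that permits removal of the tag, although this record does not explicitly confirm that feature.

The stated purpose is purification of the GST-tagged recombinant protein. The associated publication concerns ubiquitination and degradation of PPARγ by MKRN1 during adipocyte differentiation. Purified GST-PPARγ2 would suit in vitro work such as pull-down binding assays or use as a substrate in ubiquitination reactions, but the record itself does not specify these applications.
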