Addgene plasmid #78773: PGEX 4T-1-PPARgamma2
Purpose: To purify GST-tagged recombinant protein
Depositing lab: Jaewhan Song. Depositing organization: Yonsei University. Publication: Suppression of PPARgamma through MKRN1-mediated ubiquitination and degradation prevents adipocyte differentiation. Kim JH, Park KW, Lee EW, Jang WS, Seo J, Shin S, Hwang KA, Song J. Cell Death Differ. 2014 Apr;21(4):594-603. doi: 10.1038/cdd.2013.181. Epub 2013 Dec 13. PubMed 24336050.
Backbone
  Vector backbone: pGEX-4T1
  Vector type: Bacterial Expression
Growth in bacteria
  Bacterial resistance: Ampicillin, 100 μg/mL
  Growth temperature: 37°C
  Growth strain: DH5alpha
  Copy number: High Copy
Gene/Insert
  Gene/Insert name: PPAR_2
  Species: M. musculus (mouse)
  Promoter: tac
  Tag / fusion protein: GST (N terminal on backbone)
  Cloning method: Restriction Enzyme; 5′ cloning site unknown (unknown if destroyed); 3′ cloning site unknown (unknown if destroyed)
  Sequencing primers: 5′ pGEX 5'; 3′ pGEX 3'
Terms and licenses: Academic/Nonprofit Terms; Industry Terms: Not Available to Industry
How to cite: PGEX 4T-1-PPARgamma2 was a gift from Jaewhan Song (Addgene plasmid # 78773 ; http://n2t.net/addgene:78773 ; RRID:Addgene_78773)
